Addgene plasmid #22776: MSCV CreERT2 puro
Purpose: Retroviral expression of tamoxifen-inducible Cre-ERT2
Depositing lab: Tyler Jacks. Depositing organization: Massachusetts Institute of Technology. Publication: Dicer1 functions as a haploinsufficient tumor suppressor. Kumar MS, Pester RE, Chen CY, Lane K, Chin C, Lu J, Kirsch DG, Golub TR, Jacks T. Genes Dev. 2009 Dec 1;23(23):2700-4. doi: 10.1101/gad.1848209 PubMed 19903759.
Backbone
  Vector backbone: pMSCV puro
  Backbone manufacturer: Clontech
  Backbone size w/o insert (bp): 6300
  Vector type: Mammalian Expression, Retroviral, Cre/Lox
  Selectable markers: Puromycin
Growth in bacteria
  Bacterial resistance: Ampicillin, 100 μg/mL
  Growth temperature: 37°C
  Growth strain: DH5alpha
  Copy number: Unknown
Gene/Insert
  Gene/Insert name: CreERT2 (alt names: Cre-ER-T2; Cre-ERT2)
  Promoter: MSCV
  Cloning method: Restriction Enzyme; 5′ cloning site na (unknown if destroyed); 3′ cloning site na (unknown if destroyed)
  Sequencing primers: 5′ MSCV
Terms and licenses: Academic/Nonprofit Terms; Industry Terms: Not Available to Industry
Depositor comments: Cre-ERT2 contains Cre fused to the ligand-binding domain of a mutated estrogen receptor, which recognizes tamoxifen or its derivative 4-hydroxytamoxifen(4-OHT). This construct permits tamoxifen-dependent Cre activity. Please note that Addgene's sequencing results identified a K183E mutation in the Cre protein sequence. This mutation was not intentional, but was present in the original plasmid and according to the depositing laboratory the plasmid functions as described in the associated publication.
How to cite: MSCV CreERT2 puro was a gift from Tyler Jacks (Addgene plasmid # 22776 ; http://n2t.net/addgene:22776 ; RRID:Addgene_22776)
