[The description below was written by a language model from this plasmid's Addgene catalogue record, the feature table of its GenBank file and pLannotate feature annotations shown in this document.]
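Description:
MSCV CreERT2 puro is a gammaretroviral expression vector built on the commercial pMSCV puro backbone and used to deliver a tamoxifen-inducible Cre recombinase into mammalian cells. In bacteria it is maintained through a high-copy ColE1/pUC-type origin and selected with ampicillin via the β-lactamase gene. The annotated full sequence (about 8.2 kb) also shows small remnants of lac, tet, rop, bom and env sequences in the plasmid backbone; these are cloning leftovers and have no functional role. A second, partial GenBank record of under 800 bp is held for this plasmid, but it carries no annotated features.

The proviral cassette is flanked by murine embryonic stem cell virus 5′ and 3′ LTRs. It contains the MESV Ψ packaging signal and a truncated, start-codon-less gag segment, which together allow the transcript to be packaged when viral proteins are supplied in trans by a packaging cell line. The 5′ LTR (MSCV promoter) drives the CreERT2 fusion, in which bacteriophage P1 Cre is joined to a mutated ligand-binding domain of the human estrogen receptor. This domain responds to tamoxifen or 4-hydroxytamoxifen, so recombination at loxP sites depends on addition of the drug. Downstream, a mouse PGK promoter expresses puromycin N-acetyltransferase, which allows selection of stably transduced cells.

The construct is suited to temporally controlled excision or rearrangement of floxed alleles in cultured cells; the associated study concerned Dicer1 as a haploinsufficient tumor suppressor. Repository sequencing found an unintended K183E substitution in Cre, and the depositing laboratory reports that the plasmid still functions as published.
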