Features (pLannotate 1.2.2; 20 found; start..end, strand, type, name):
    449..547     -  CDS            env (fragment): murine leukemia virus gPr80 envelope polyprotein precursor; env; proteolytically cleaved into gp70SU and p15TM subunits
    548..749     +  CDS            TcR (fragment): tetracycline efflux protein; tet; confers resistance to tetracycline
    749..898     +  CDS            lacZα (fragment): LacZα fragment of β-galactosidase; lacZ fragment
    904..1003    -  misc_feature   bom (fragment): basis of mobility region from pBR322
   1105..1140    -  CDS            rop (fragment): Rop protein, which maintains plasmids at low copy number; rop
   1235..1339    +  promoter       AmpR promoter: bla
   1340..2200    +  CDS            AmpR: β-lactamase; bla; confers resistance to ampicillin, carbenicillin, and related antibiotics
   2371..2959    +  rep_origin     ori: high-copy-number ColE1/pMB1/pBR322/pUC origin of replication
   3142..3234    +  CDS            lacI (fragment): lac repressor; lacI; The lac repressor binds to the lac operator to inhibit transcription in E. coli. This inhibition can be relieved by adding lactose or isopropyl-β-D-thiogalactopyranoside (IPTG).
   3247..3268    +  protein_bind   CAP binding site: CAP binding activates transcription in the presence of cAMP. E. coli catabolite activator protein
   3283..3313    +  promoter       lac promoter: promoter for the E. coli lac operon
   3321..3337    +  protein_bind   lac operator: The lac repressor binds to the lac operator to inhibit transcription in E. coli. This inhibition can be relieved by adding lactose or isopropyl-β-D-thiogalactopyranoside (IPTG). lac repressor encoded by lacI
   3499..4013    -  LTR            3' LTR: 3' long terminal repeat from murine embryonic stem cell virus
   4113..4712    -  CDS            PuroR: puromycin N-acetyltransferase; pac from Streptomyces alboniger; confers resistance to puromycin
   4733..5232    -  promoter       PGK promoter: mouse phosphoglycerate kinase 1 promoter
   5249..6184    -  CDS            ERT2: mutated ligand-binding domain of the human estrogen receptor (Feil et al., 1997)
   6197..7225    -  CDS            Cre: site-specific recombinase Cre is a site-specific recombinase from bacteriophage P1. Recombination occurs at loxP sequences.
   7247..7663    -  CDS            gag (truncated): truncated Moloney murine leukemia virus (MMLV) gag gene lacking the start codon
   7730..8071    -  misc_feature   MESV Ψ: packaging signal of murine embryonic stem cell virus
   8135..407     -  LTR            5' LTR (across the origin): 5' long terminal repeat from murine embryonic stem cell virus
>Addgene plasmid #22776 | MSCV CreERT2 puro | addgene full sequence | sequence record 105999 | Addgene NGS Result
TACCCGGGCGACGCAGTCTATCGGAGGACTGGCGCGCCGAGTGAGGGGTTGTGGGCTCTTTTATTGAGCT
CGGGGAGCAGAAGCGCGCGAACAGAAGCGAGAAGCGAACTGATTGGTTAGTTCAAATAAGGCACAGGGTC
ATTTCAGGTCCTTGGGGCACCCTGGAAACATCTGATGGTTCTCTAGAAACTGCTGAGGGCGGGACCGCAT
CTGGGGACCATCTGTTCTTGGCCCTGAGCCGGGGCAGGAACTGCTTACCACAGATATCCTGTTTGGCCCA
TATTCTGCTGTCTCTCTGTTCCTAACCTTGATCTGAACTTCTCTATTCTCAGTTATGTATTTTCCATGCC
TTGCAAAATGGCGTTACTTAAGCTAGCTTGCCAAACCTACAGGTGGGGTCTTTCATTCCCCCCTTTTTCT
GGAGACTAAATAAAATCTTTTATTTTATCTATGGCTCGTACTCTATAGGCTTCAGCTGGTGATATTGTTG
AGTCAAAACTAGAGCCTGGACCACTGATATCCTGTCTTTAACAAATTGGACTAATCGCCTCTACGCCGGA
CGCATCGTGGCCGGCATCACCGGCGCCACAGGTGCGGTTGCTGGCGCCTATATCGCCGACATCACCGATG
GGGAAGATCGGGCTCGCCACTTCGGGCTCATGAGCGCTTGTTTCGGCGTGGGTATGGTGGCAGGCCCCGT
GGCCGGGGGACTGTTGGGCGCCATCTCCTTGCATGCACCATTCCTTGCGCCGTCGTTTTACAACGTCGTG
ACTGGGAAAACCCTGGCGTTACCCAACTTAATCGCCTTGCAGCACATCCCCCTTTCGCCAGCTGGCGTAA
TAGCGAAGAGGCCCGCACCGATCGCCCTTCCCAACAGTTGCGCAGCCTGAATGGCGAATGGCGCCTGATG
CGGTATTTTCTCCTTACGCATCTGTGCGGTATTTCACACCGCATATGGTGCACTCTCAGTACAATCTGCT
CTGATGCCGCATAGTTAAGCCAGCCCCGACACCCGCCAACACCCGCTGACGCGCCCTGACGGGCTTGTCT
GCTCCCGGCATCCGCTTACAGACAAGCTGTGACCGTCTCCGGGAGCTGCATGTGTCAGAGGTTTTCACCG
TCATCACCGAAACGCGCGAGACGAAAGGGCCTCGTGATACGCCTATTTTTATAGGTTAATGTCATGATAA
TAATGGTTTCTTAGACGTCAGGTGGCACTTTTCGGGGAAATGTGCGCGGAACCCCTATTTGTTTATTTTT
CTAAATACATTCAAATATGTATCCGCTCATGAGACAATAACCCTGATAAATGCTTCAATAATATTGAAAA
AGGAAGAGTATGAGTATTCAACATTTCCGTGTCGCCCTTATTCCCTTTTTTGCGGCATTTTGCCTTCCTG
TTTTTGCTCACCCAGAAACGCTGGTGAAAGTAAAAGATGCTGAAGATCAGTTGGGTGCACGAGTGGGTTA
CATCGAACTGGATCTCAACAGCGGTAAGATCCTTGAGAGTTTTCGCCCCGAAGAACGTTTTCCAATGATG
AGCACTTTTAAAGTTCTGCTATGTGGCGCGGTATTATCCCGTATTGACGCCGGGCAAGAGCAACTCGGTC
GCCGCATACACTATTCTCAGAATGACTTGGTTGAGTACTCACCAGTCACAGAAAAGCATCTTACGGATGG
CATGACAGTAAGAGAATTATGCAGTGCTGCCATAACCATGAGTGATAACACTGCGGCCAACTTACTTCTG
ACAACGATCGGAGGACCGAAGGAGCTAACCGCTTTTTTGCACAACATGGGGGATCATGTAACTCGCCTTG
ATCGTTGGGAACCGGAGCTGAATGAAGCCATACCAAACGACGAGCGTGACACCACGATGCCTGTAGCAAT
GGCAACAACGTTGCGCAAACTATTAACTGGCGAACTACTTACTCTAGCTTCCCGGCAACAATTAATAGAC
TGGATGGAGGCGGATAAAGTTGCAGGACCACTTCTGCGCTCGGCCCTTCCGGCTGGCTGGTTTATTGCTG
ATAAATCTGGAGCCGGTGAGCGTGGGTCTCGCGGTATCATTGCAGCACTGGGGCCAGATGGTAAGCCCTC
CCGTATCGTAGTTATCTACACGACGGGGAGTCAGGCAACTATGGATGAACGAAATAGACAGATCGCTGAG
ATAGGTGCCTCACTGATTAAGCATTGGTAACTGTCAGACCAAGTTTACTCATATATACTTTAGATTGATT
TAAAACTTCATTTTTAATTTAAAAGGATCTAGGTGAAGATCCTTTTTGATAATCTCATGACCAAAATCCC
TTAACGTGAGTTTTCGTTCCACTGAGCGTCAGACCCCGTAGAAAAGATCAAAGGATCTTCTTGAGATCCT
TTTTTTCTGCGCGTAATCTGCTGCTTGCAAACAAAAAAACCACCGCTACCAGCGGTGGTTTGTTTGCCGG
ATCAAGAGCTACCAACTCTTTTTCCGAAGGTAACTGGCTTCAGCAGAGCGCAGATACCAAATACTGTTCT
TCTAGTGTAGCCGTAGTTAGGCCACCACTTCAAGAACTCTGTAGCACCGCCTACATACCTCGCTCTGCTA
ATCCTGTTACCAGTGGCTGCTGCCAGTGGCGATAAGTCGTGTCTTACCGGGTTGGACTCAAGACGATAGT
TACCGGATAAGGCGCAGCGGTCGGGCTGAACGGGGGGTTCGTGCACACAGCCCAGCTTGGAGCGAACGAC
CTACACCGAACTGAGATACCTACAGCGTGAGCTATGAGAAAGCGCCACGCTTCCCGAAGGGAGAAAGGCG
GACAGGTATCCGGTAAGCGGCAGGGTCGGAACAGGAGAGCGCACGAGGGAGCTTCCAGGGGGAAACGCCT
GGTATCTTTATAGTCCTGTCGGGTTTCGCCACCTCTGACTTGAGCGTCGATTTTTGTGATGCTCGTCAGG
GGGGCGGAGCCTATGGAAAAACGCCAGCAACGCGGCCTTTTTACGGTTCCTGGCCTTTTGCTGGCCTTTT
GCTCACATGTTCTTTCCTGCGTTATCCCCTGATTCTGTGGATAACCGTATTACCGCCTTTGAGTGAGCTG
ATACCGCTCGCCGCAGCCGAACGACCGAGCGCAGCGAGTCAGTGAGCGAGGAAGCGGAAGAGCGCCCAAT
ACGCAAACCGCCTCTCCCCGCGCGTTGGCCGATTCATTAATGCAGCTGGCACGACAGGTTTCCCGACTGG
AAAGCGGGCAGTGAGCGCAACGCAATTAATGTGAGTTAGCTCACTCATTAGGCACCCCAGGCTTTACACT
TTATGCTTCCGGCTCGTATGTTGTGTGGAATTGTGAGCGGATAACAATTTCACAATTCTCCCCAGCTCTT
TCTGCGCTGTCCATAATGAACTATTTCAGGAGTATTGGAGTATGTGGATTCAAAACAGTGGCTAATTGAG
TCAGGATTACTTAATATTCGACTCCTACCCTCAGAATGTTGTTCTCCAACTTCAAGAAACTGTTACCCAT
GAAAGACCCCCGCTGACGGGTAGTCAATCACTCAGAGGAGACCCTCCCAAGGAACAGCGAGACCACAAGT
CGGATGCAACTGCAAGAGGGTTTATTGGATACACGGGTACCCGGGCGACGCAGTCTATCGGAGGACTGGC
GCGCCGAGTGAGGGGTTGTGGGCTCTTTTATTGAGCTCGGGGAGCAGAAGCGCGCGAACAGAAGCGAGAA
GCGAACTGATTGGTTAGTTCAAATAAGGCACAGGGTCATTTCAGGTCCTTGGGGCACCCTGGAAACATCT
GATGGTTCTCTAGAAACTGCTGAGGGCGGGACCGCATCTGGGGACCATCTGTTCTTGGCCCTGAGCCGGG
GCAGGAACTGCTTACCACAGATATCCTGTTTGGCCCATATTCTGCTGTCTCTCTGTTCCTAACCTTGATC
TGAACTTCTCTATTCTCAGTTATGTATTTTCCATGCCTTGCAAAATGGCGTTACTTAAGCTAGCTTGCCA
AACCTACAGGTGGGGTCTTTCATTCCCCCCTTTTTCTGGAGACTAAATAAAATCTTTTATTTTATCGATG
CATGGGGTCGTGCGCTCCTTTCGGTCGGGCGCTGCGGGTCGTGGGGCGGGCGTCAGGCACCGGGCTTGCG
GGTCATGCACCAGGTGCGCGGTCCTTCGGGCACCTCGACGTCGGCGGTGACGGTGAAGCCGAGCCGCTCG
TAGAAGGGGAGGTTGCGGGGCGCGGAGGTCTCCAGGAAGGCGGGCACCCCGGCGCGCTCGGCCGCCTCCA
CTCCGGGGAGCACGACGGCGCTGCCCAGACCCTTGCCCTGGTGGTCGGGCGAGACGCCGACGGTGGCCAG
GAACCACGCGGGCTCCTTGGGCCGGTGCGGCGCCAGGAGGCCTTCCATCTGTTGCTGCGCGGCCAGCCGG
GAACCGCTCAACTCGGCCATGCGCGGGCCGATCTCGGCGAACACCGCCCCCGCTTCGACGCTCTCCGGCG
TGGTCCAGACCGCCACCGCGGCGCCGTCGTCCGCGACCCACACCTTGCCGATGTCGAGCCCGACGCGCGT
GAGGAAGAGTTCTTGCAGCTCGGTGACCCGCTCGATGTGGCGGTCCGGATCGACGGTGTGGCGCGTGGCG
GGGTAGTCGGCGAACGCGGCGGCGAGGGTGCGTACGGCCCTGGGGACGTCGTCGCGGGTGGCGAGGCGCA
CCGTGGGCTTGTACTCGGTCATGGTAAGCTTGGGCTGCAGGTCGAAAGGCCCGGAGATGAGGAAGAGGAG
AACAGCGCGGCAGACGTGCGCTTTTGAAGCGTGCAGAATGCCGGGCCTCCGGAGGACCTTCGGGCGCCCG
CCCCGCCCCTGAGCCCGCCCCTGAGCCCGCCCCCGGACCCACCCCTTCCCAGCCTCTGAGCCCAGAAAGC
GAAGGAGCAAAGCTGCTATTGGCCGCTGCCCCAAAGGCCTACCCGCTTCCATTGCTCAGCGGTGCTGTCC
ATCTGCACGAGACTAGTGAGACGTGCTACTTCCATTTGTCACGTCCTGCACGACGCGAGCTGCGGGGCGG
GGGGGAACTTCCTGACTAGGGGAGGAGTAGAAGGTGGCGCGAAGGGGCCACCAAAGAACGGAGCCGGTTG
GCGCCTACCGGTGGATGTGGAATGTGTGCGAGGCCAGAGGCCACTTGTGTAGCGCCAAGTGCCCAGCGGG
GCTGCTAAAGCGCATGCTCCAGACTGCCTTGGGAAAAGCGCCTCCCCTACCCGGTAGAATTCTCAAGCTG
TGGCAGGGAAACCCTCTGCCTCCCCCGTGATGTAATACTTTTGCAAGGAATGCGATGAAGTAGAGCCCGC
AGTGGCCAAGTGGCTTTGGTCCGTCTCCTCCACGGATGCCCCTCCACGGCTAGTGGGCGCATGTAGGCGG
TGGGCGTCCGCCGCCTCCAGCAGCAGGTCATAGAGGGGCACCACGTTCTTGCACTTCATGCTGTACAGAT
GCTCCATGCCTTTGTTACTCATGTGCCTGATGTGGGAGAGGATGAGGAGGAGCTGGGCCAGCCGCTGGTG
CTGCTGCTGCAGGGTCAGGCCTGCCTTGGCCATCAGGTGGATCAAAGTGTCTGTGATCTTGTCCAGGACT
CGGTGGATATGGTCCTTCTCTTCCAGAGACTTCAGGGTGCTGGACAGAAATGTGTACACTCCAGAATTAA
GCAAAATAATAGATTTGAGGCACACAAACTCCTCTCCCTGCAGATTCATCATGCGGAACCGAGATGATGT
AGCCAGCAGCATGTCGAAGATCTCCACCATGCCCTCTACACATTTTCCCTGGTTCCTGTCCAAGAGCAAG
TTAGGAGCAAACAGTAGCTTCACTGGGTGCTCCATGGAGCGCCAGACGAGACCAATCATCAGGATCTCTA
GCCAGGCACATTCAAGAAGGTGGACCTGATCATGGAGGGTCAAATCCACAAAGCCTGGCACCCTCTTCGC
CCAGTTGATCATGTGAACCAGCTCCCTGTCTGCCAGGTTGGTCAGTAAGCCCATCATCGAAGCTTCACTG
AAGGGTCTGGTAGGATCATACTCGGAATAGAGTATGGGGGGCTCAGCATCCAACAAGGCACTGACCATCT
GGTCGGCCGTCAGGGACAAGGCCAGGCTGTTCTTCTTAGAGCGTTTGATCATGAGCGGGCTTGGCCAAAG
GTTGGCAGCTCTCATGTCTCCAGCAGATGGCTCGAGATCGCCATCTTCCAGCAGGCGCACCATTGCCCCT
GTTTCACTATCCAGGTTACGGATATAGTTCATGACAATATTTACATTGGTCCAGCCACCAGCTTGCATGA
TCTCCGGTATTGAAACTCCAGCGCGGGCCATATCTCGCGCGGCTCCGACACGGGCACTGTGTCCAGACCA
GGCCAGGTATCTCTGACCAGAGTCATCCTTAGCGCCGTAAATCAATCGATGAGTTGCTTCAAAAATCCCT
TCCAGGGCGCGAGTTGATAGCTGGCTGGTGGCAGATGGCGCGGCAACACCATTTTTTCTGACCCGGCAAA
ACAGGTAGTTATTCGGATCATCAGCTACACCAGAGACGGAAATCCATCGCTCGACCAGTTTAGTTACCCC
CAGGCTAAGTGCCTTCTCTACACCTGCGGTGCTAACCAGCGTTTTCGTTCTGCCAATATGGATTAACATT
CTCCCACCGTCAGTACGTGAGATATCTTCAACCCTGATCCTGGCAATTTCGGCTATACGTAACAGGGTGT
TATAAGCAATCCCCAGAAATGCCAGATTACGTATATCCTGGCAGCGATCGCTATTTTCCATGAGTGAACG
AACCTGGTCGAAATCAGTGCGTTCGAACGCTAGAGCCTGTTTTGCACGTTCACCGGCATCAACGTTTTCT
TTTCGGATCCGCCGCATAACCAGTGAAACAGCATTGCTGTCACTTGGTCGTGGCAGCCCGGACCGACGAT
GAAGCATGTTTAGCTGGCCCAAATGTTGCTGGATAGTTTTTACTGCCAGACCGCGCGCCTGAAGATATAG
AAGATAATCGCGAACATCTTCAGGTTCTGCGGGAAACCATTTCCGGTTATTCAACTTGCACCATGCCGCC
CACGACCGGCAAACGGACAGAAGCATTTTCCAGGTATGCTCAGAAAACGCCTGGCGATCCCTGAACATGT
CCATCAGGTTCTTGCGAACCTCATCACTCGTTGCATCGACCGGTAATGCAGGCAAATTTTGGTGTACGGT
CAGTAAATTGGACATGGTGTCGAGAGATCTAATTCCGGCGCCTAGAGAAGGAGTGAGGGCTGGATAAAGG
GAGGATCGAGGCGGGGTCGAACGAGGAGGTTCAAGGGGGAGAGACGGGGCGGATGGAGGAAGAGGAGGCG
GAGGCTTAGGGTGTACAAAGGGCTTGACCCAGGGAGGGGGGTCAAAAGCCAAGGCTTCCCAGGTCACGAT
GTAGGGGACCTGGTCTGGGTGTCCATGCGGGCCAGGTGAAAAGACCTTGATCTTAACCTGGGTGATGAGG
TCTCGGTTAAAGGTGCCGTCTCGCGGCCATCCGACGTTAAAGGTTGGCCATTCTGCAGAGCAGAAGGTAA
CCCAACGTCTCTTCTTGACATCTACCGACTGGTTGTGAGCGATCCGCTCGACATCTTTCCAGTGACCTAA
GGTCAAACTTAAGGGAGTGGTAACAGTCTGGCCCTAATTTTCAGACAAATACAGAAACACAGTCAGACAG
AGACAACACAGAACGATGCTGCAGCGCTGCAGCAGACAAGACGCGCGGCTTCGGTTCCAAACCGAAAGCA
AAAATTCAGACGGAGGCGGGAACTGTTTTAGGTTCTCGTCTCCTACCAGAACCACATATCCTGACGGGGT
CGGATTCCACATCGACTCCCTTCCTCAGGTCGGGCCACAAAAACGGCCCCCAAAGTCCCTGGGACGTCTC
CCAGGGTTGCGGCCGGGTGTTCAGAACTCGTCAGTTCCACCACGGGTCCGCCAGATACAGAGCTAGTTAG
CTAACTAGTACAGACGCAGGCGCAAACATTAGATGCCGGCACAAACACGCACAAAGACAGAGACAGACAC
GAAACGACCGCTGGCCAGCTTACCTCCCGGCGGGGGGGTCGGTGGTCCCTGGGCAGGGGTCTCCAAATCT
CGGTGGAACCTCCAAATGAAAGACCCCCGAGGTGGGCAGTCAATCAATCTGAGGAGACCCTCCCAAGGAT
CAGCGAGTCCACGATTCGGATGCAAACAGCAAGAGGCTTTATTGGGAATACGGG
