LOCUS       Exported 787 bp ds-DNA linear SYN 24-MAY-2021
DEFINITION  synthetic linear DNA
ACCESSION   .
VERSION     .
KEYWORDS    MSCV CreERT2 puro
SOURCE      synthetic DNA construct
  ORGANISM  synthetic DNA construct
REFERENCE   1 (bases 1 to 787)
  AUTHORS   Kumar MS, Pester RE, Chen CY, Lane K, Chin C, Lu J, Kirsch DG, Golub
            TR, Jacks T
  TITLE     Dicer1 functions as a haploinsufficient tumor suppressor.
  JOURNAL   Genes Dev. 2009 Nov 10. ():.
  PUBMED    19903759
REFERENCE   2 (bases 1 to 787)
  AUTHORS   .
  TITLE     Direct Submission
  JOURNAL   Exported May 24, 2021 from SnapGene Server 1.1.58
            http://www.snapgene.com
FEATURES             Location/Qualifiers
     source          1..787
                     /organism="synthetic DNA construct"
                     /mol_type="other DNA"
ORIGIN
        1 gatgtaatac ttttgcaagg aatgcgatga agtagagccc gcagtggcca agtggctttg
       61 gtccgtctcc tccacggatg cccctccacg gctagtgggc gcatgtaggc ggtgggcgtc
      121 cgccgcctcc agcagcaggt catagagggg caccacgttc ttgcacttca tgctgtacag
      181 atgctccatg cctttgttac tcatgtgcct gatgtgggag aggatgagga ggagctgggc
      241 cagccgctgg tgctgctgct gcagggtcag gcctgccttg gccatcaggt ggatcaaagt
      301 gtctgtgatc ttgtccagga ctcggtggat atggtccttc tcttccagag acttcagggt
      361 gctggacaga aatgtgtaca ctccagaatt aagcaaaata atagatttga ggcacacaaa
      421 ctcctctccc tgcagattca tcatgcggaa ccgagatgat gtagccagca gcatgtcgaa
      481 gatctccacc atgccctcta cacattttcc ctggttcctg tccaagagca agttaggagc
      541 aaacagtagc ttcactgggt gctccatgga gcgccagacg agaccaatca tcaggatctc
      601 tagccaggca cattcaagaa ggtggacctg atcatggagg gtcaaatcca caaagcctgg
      661 caccctcttc gcccagttga tcatgtgaac cagctccctg tctgccaggt tggtcagtaa
      721 gcccatcatc gaagcttcac tgaagggtct ggtaggatca tactcggaat aaagtatggt
      781 ggggctc
//
