>Addgene plasmid #22776 | MSCV CreERT2 puro | addgene partial sequence | sequence record 77715 | Cre-F 5'-tttacggcgctaaggatgac-3'
CCCGTGTCGGAGCCGCGCGAGATATGGCCCGCGCTGGAGTTTCAATACCGGAGATCATGCAAGCTGGTGG
CTGGACCAATGTAAATATTGTCATGAACTATATCCGTAACCTGGATAGTGAAACAGGGGCAATGGTGCGC
CTGCTGGAAGATGGCGATCTCGAGCCATCTGCTGGAGACATGAGAGCTGCCAACCTTTGGCCAAGCCCGC
TCATGATCAAACGCTCTAAGAAGAACAGCCTGGCCTTGTCCCTGACGGCCGACCAGATGGTCAGTGCCTT
GTTGGATGCTGAGCCCCCCATACTCTATTCCGAGTATGATCCTACCAGACCCTTCAGTGAAGCTTCGATG
ATGGGCTTACTGACCAACCTGGCAGACAGGGAGCTGGTTCACATGATCAACTGGGCGAAGAGGGTGCCAG
GCTTTGTGGATTTGACCCTCCATGATCAGGTCCACCTTCTTGAATGTGCCTGGCTAGAGATCCTGATGAT
TGGTCTCGTCTGGCGCTCCATGGAGCACCCAGTGAAGCTACTGTTTGCTCCTAACTTGCTCTTGGACAGG
AACCAGGGAAAATGTGTAGAGGGCATGGTGGAGATCTTCGACATGCTGCTGGCTACATCATCTCGGTTCC
GCATGATGAATCTGCAGGGAGAGGAGTTTGTGTGCCTCAAATCTATTATTTTGCTTAATTCTGGAGTGTA
CACATTTCTGTCCAGCACCCTGAAGTCTCTGGAAGAGAAGGACCATATCCACCGAGTCCTGGACAAGATC
ACAGACACTTTGATCCACCTGATG
