>Addgene plasmid #22776 | MSCV CreERT2 puro | addgene partial sequence | sequence record 77716 | MSCV_C_rev2 5'-ggccagaggccacttgtgtagcgcc-3'
GACTGCCTTGGGAAAAGCGCCTCCCCTACCCGGTAGAATTCTCAAGCTGTGGCAGGGAAACCCTCTGCCT
CCCCCGTGATGTAATACTTTTGCAAGGAATGCGATGAAGTAGAGCCCGCAGTGGCCAAGTGGCTTTGGTC
CGTCTCCTCCACGGATGCCCCTCCACGGCTAGTGGGCGCATGTAGGCGGTGGGCGTCCGCCGCCTCCAGC
AGCAGGTCATAGAGGGGCACCACGTTCTTGCACTTCATGCTGTACAGATGCTCCATGCCTTTGTTACTCA
TGTGCCTGATGTGGGAGAGGATGAGGAGGAGCTGGGCCAGCCGCTGGTGCTGCTGCTGCAGGGTCAGGCC
TGCCTTGGCCATCAGGTGGATCAAAGTGTCTGTGATCTTGTCCAGGACTCGGTGGATATGGTCCTTCTCT
TCCAGAGACTTCAGGGTGCTGGACAGAAATGTGTACACTCCAGAATTAAGCAAAATAATAGATTTGAGGC
ACACAAACTCCTCTCCCTGCAGATTCATCATGCGGAACCGAGATGATGTAGCCAGCAGCATGTCGAAGAT
CTCCACCATGCCCTCTACACATTTTCCCTGGTTCCTGTCCAAGAGCAAGTTAGGAGCAAACAGTAGCTTC
ACTGGGTGCTCCATGGAGCGCCAGACGAGACCAATCATCAGGATCTCTAGCCAGGCACATTCAAGAAGGT
GGACCTGATCATGGAGGGTCAAATCCACAAAGCCTGGCACCCTCTTCGCCCAGTTGATCATGTGAACCAG
CTCCCTGTCTGCC
