>Addgene plasmid #22776 | MSCV CreERT2 puro | addgene partial sequence | sequence record 137986 | pLXSN5 5'-CCCTTGAACCTCCTCGTTCGACC-3'
CCTCACTCCTTCTCTAGGCGCCGGAATTAGATCTCTCGACACCATGTCCAATTTACTGACCGTACACCAA
AATTTGCCTGCATTACCGGTCGATGCAACGAGTGATGAGGTTCGCAAGAACCTGATGGACATGTTCAGGG
ATCGCCAGGCGTTTTCTGAGCATACCTGGAAAATGCTTCTGTCCGTTTGCCGGTCGTGGGCGGCATGGTG
CAAGTTGAATAACCGGAAATGGTTTCCCGCAGAACCTGAAGATGTTCGCGATTATCTTCTATATCTTCAG
GCGCGCGGTCTGGCAGTAAAAACTATCCAGCAACATTTGGGCCAGCTAAACATGCTTCATCGTCGGTCCG
GGCTGCCACGACCAAGTGACAGCAATGCTGTTTCACTGGTTATGCGGCGGATCCGAAAAGAAAACGTTGA
TGCCGGTGAACGTGCAAAACAGGCTCTAGCGTTCGAACGCACTGATTTCGACCAGGTTCGTTCACTCATG
GAAAATAGCGATCGCTGCCAGGATATACGTAATCTGGCATTTCTGGGGATTGCTTATAACACCCTGTTAC
GTATAGCCGAAATTGCCAGGATCAGGGTTGAAGATATCTCACGTACTGACGGTGGGAGAATGTTAATCCA
TATTGGCAGAACGAAAACGCTGGTTAGCACCGCAGGTGTAGAGAAGGCACTTAGCCTGGGGGTAACTAAA
CTGGTCGAGCGATGGATTTCCGTCTCTGGTGTAGCTGATGATCCGAATAACTACCTGTTTTGCCGGGTCA
GAAAAAATGGTGTTGCCGCGCCATCTGCCACCAGCCAGCTATCAACTCGCGCCCTGGAAGGGATTTTTGA
AGCAACTCATCGATTGATTTACGGCGCTAAGGATGACTCTGGTCAGAGATACCTGGCCTGGTCTGGACAC
AGTGCCCGTGTCGGAGCCGCGCGAGATATGGCCCGCGCTGGAGTTTCAATACCGGAGATCATGCAAGCTG
GTGGCTGGACCAATGTAAATATTGTCATGAACTATATCCGTAACC
